Addgene plasmid #148105: pnYC-NpM-NcPAN2_1-1100_Y
Purpose: Bacterial Expression of NcPAN2_1-1100
Depositing lab: Elisa Izaurralde. Depositing organization: Max Planck Institute for Developmental Biology. Publication: An asymmetric PAN3 dimer recruits a single PAN2 exonuclease to mediate mRNA deadenylation and decay. Jonas S, Christie M, Peter D, Bhandari D, Loh B, Huntzinger E, Weichenrieder O, Izaurralde E. Nat Struct Mol Biol. 2014 Jul;21(7):599-608. doi: 10.1038/nsmb.2837. Epub 2014 Jun 1. PubMed 24880343.
Backbone
  Vector backbone: Unknown
  Vector type: Bacterial Expression
Growth in bacteria
  Bacterial resistance: Chloramphenicol, 25 μg/mL
  Growth temperature: 37°C
  Growth strain: DH5alpha
  Copy number: Low Copy
Gene/Insert
  Gene/Insert name: NcPAN2_1-1100
  Species: Neurospora crassa
  Cloning method: Unknown
Terms and licenses: Academic/Nonprofit Terms; Industry Terms: Not Available to Industry
Depositor comments: ORF extracted from N. crassa Databank: NCU10733.7 Plasmids from this collection were made available to the research community and donated after the lab closed. Please note that the sequence provided by the depositing laboratory may be theoretical/predicted or based on Sanger sequencing results. There may be discrepancies between sequencing results obtained by Addgene and the depositor sequence. If an Addgene verified sequence is not available, please contact before placing your order to request that our lab fully sequence the plasmid.
How to cite: pnYC-NpM-NcPAN2_1-1100_Y was a gift from Elisa Izaurralde (Addgene plasmid # 148105 ; http://n2t.net/addgene:148105 ; RRID:Addgene_148105)
