[The description below was written by a language model from this plasmid's Addgene catalogue record and pLannotate feature annotations shown in this document.]
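Description:
pnYC-NpM-NcPAN2_1-1100_Y is a bacterial expression plasmid of about 8.8 kb for producing residues 1–1100 of PAN2 from Neurospora crassa in E. coli. The catalogue lists the backbone as unknown. The feature table shows a p15A origin of replication, a chloramphenicol acetyltransferase gene driven by its own cat promoter, and scattered fragments of a disrupted tetracycline resistance gene with its tet promoter, an arrangement reminiscent of pACYC-type vectors. The plasmid is selected with chloramphenicol and is recorded as low copy. Because p15A is compatible with ColE1-type origins, plasmids of this kind can be maintained alongside a second expression vector, which is convenient for co-expressing partner proteins, although the record does not explicitly state that use. Short matches to resD, the RSF origin and IS1 appear to be backbone remnants or partial annotation hits rather than functional elements.

The expression cassette sits within the interrupted tetracycline gene. It consists of a T7 promoter followed by a lac operator, the phage T7 gene 10 ribosome binding site, and a T7 terminator. Transcription therefore depends on T7 RNA polymerase and is repressed by lac repressor until it is induced with IPTG or lactose. The open reading frame begins with a maltose binding protein lacking its signal sequence, so the fusion stays in the cytosol and MBP can aid solubility and affinity purification. The PAN2 coding region follows, derived from locus NCU10733. A short downstream match to a T7 gene 10B-derived solubility tag is only a fragment and may not represent a real tag. The associated publication concerns the PAN2–PAN3 deadenylase complex involved in mRNA deadenylation and decay, which is consistent with use of this construct to make recombinant protein for structural and biochemical work.
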