Features (pLannotate 1.2.2; 18 found; start..end, strand, type, name):
    739..834     -  CDS            resD (fragment): REDF_ECOLI - Also known as D. Protein inferred from homology: Swiss-Prot protein existence level 3. Acts as a repressor of transcription and as a site-specific resolvase that cleaves at the RfsF site. From Escherichia coli (strain K12).
    824..881     +  CDS            TcR (fragment): tetracycline efflux protein; tet; confers resistance to tetracycline
    878..971     -  CDS            TcR (fragment): tetracycline efflux protein; tet; confers resistance to tetracycline
   1475..2375    -  CDS            TcR (fragment): tetracycline efflux protein; tet; confers resistance to tetracycline
   2402..2420    +  promoter       T7 promoter: promoter for bacteriophage T7 RNA polymerase
   2421..2445    +  protein_bind   lac operator: The lac repressor binds to the lac operator to inhibit transcription in E. coli. This inhibition can be relieved by adding lactose or isopropyl-β-D-thiogalactopyranoside (IPTG). lac repressor encoded by lacI
   2460..2482    +  RBS            RBS: efficient ribosome binding site from bacteriophage T7 gene 10 (Olins and Rangwala, 1989)
   2493..3589    +  CDS            MBP (fragment): maltose binding protein from E. coli; malE (mutated); This version of the gene does not encode a signal sequence, so MBP will remain in the cytosol.
   3635..6955    +  CDS            par-1 (fragment): PAN2_NEUCR - Also known as pan2 From Neurospora crassa (strain ATCC 24698 / 74-OR23-1A / CBS 708.71 / DSM 1257 / FGSC 987).
   6957..7006    +  CDS            SET1 (fragment): solubility-enhancement tag derived from T7 phage gene 10B
   7014..7061    +  terminator     T7 terminator: transcription terminator for bacteriophage T7 RNA polymerase
   7084..7188    -  CDS            TcR (fragment): tetracycline efflux protein; tet; confers resistance to tetracycline
   7236..7264    -  promoter       tet promoter: E. coli promoter for tetracycline efflux protein gene
   7376..7921    +  rep_origin     p15A ori: Plasmids containing the medium-copy-number p15A origin of replication can be propagated in E. coli cells that contain a second plasmid with the ColE1 origin.
   8009..8064    +  rep_origin     RSF ori (fragment): Plasmids containing the RSF 1030 origin of replication can be propagated in E. coli cells that contain additional plasmids with compatible origins.
   8183..8326    -  mobile_element IS1 (fragment): prokaryotic transposable element IS1
   8447..8549    +  promoter       cat promoter: promoter of the E. coli cat gene encoding chloramphenicol acetyltransferase
   8550..441     +  CDS            CmR (across the origin): chloramphenicol acetyltransferase; cat; confers resistance to chloramphenicol
>Addgene plasmid #148105 | pnYC-NpM-NcPAN2_1-1100_Y | depositor full sequence | sequence record 290552 | Full Sequence
GGTATGGCAATGAAAGACGGTGAGCTGGTGATATGGGATAGTGTTCACCCTTGTTACACCGTTTTCCATG
AGCAAACTGAAACGTTTTCATCGCTCTGGAGTGAATACCACGACGATTTCCGGCAGTTTCTACACATATA
TTCGCAAGATGTGGCGTGTTACGGTGAAAACCTGGCCTATTTCCCTAAAGGGTTTATTGAGAATATGTTT
TTCGTCTCAGCCAATCCCTGGGTGAGTTTCACCAGTTTTGATTTAAACGTGGCCAATATGGACAACTTCT
TCGCCCCCGTTTTCACCATGGGCAAATATTATACGCAAGGCGACAAGGTGCTGATGCCGCTGGCGATTCA
GGTTCATCATGCCGTCTGTGATGGCTTCCATGTCGGCAGAATGCTTAATGAATTACAACAGTACTGCGAT
GAGTGGCAGGGCGGGGCGTAATTTTTTTAAGGCAGTTATTGGTGCCCTTAAACGCCTGGTGCTACGCCTG
AATAAGTGATAATAAGCGGATGAATGGCAGAAATTCGAAAGCAAATTCGACCCGGTCGTCGGTTCAGGGC
AGGGTCGTTAAATAGCCGCTTATGTCTATTGCTGGTTTACCGGTTTATTGACTACCGGAAGCAGTGTGAC
CGTGTGCTTCTCAAATGCCTGAGGCCAGTTTGCTCAGGCTCTCCCCGTGGAGGTAATAATTGACGATATG
ATCATTTATTCTGCCTCCCAGAGCCTGATAAAAACGGTTAGCGCTTCGTTAATACAGATGTAGGTGTTCC
ACAGGGTAGCCAGCAGCATCCTGCGATGCAGATCCGGAACATAATGGTGCAGGGCGCTTGTTTCGGCGTG
GGTATGGTGGCAGGCCCCGTGGCCGGGGGACTGTTGGGCGCTGCCGGCACCTGTCCTACGAGTTGCATGA
TAAAGAAGACAGTCATAAGTGCGGCGACGATAGTCATGCCCCGCGCCCACCGGAAGGAGCTACCGGACAG
CGGTGCGGACTGTTGTAACTCAGAATAAGAAATGAGGCCGCTCATGGCGTTGACTCTCAGTCATAGTATC
GTGGTATCACCGGTTGGTTCCACTCTCTGTTGCGGGCAACTTCAGCAGCACGTAGGGGACTTCCGCGTTT
CCAGACTTTACGAAACACGGAAACCGAAGACCATTCATGTTGTTGCTCAGGTCGCAGACGTTTTGCAGCA
GCAGTCGCTTCACGTTCGCTCGCGTATCGGTGATTCATTCTGCTAACCAGTAAGGCAACCCCGCCAGCCT
AGCCGGGTCCTCAACGACAGGAGCACGATCATGCGCACCCGTGGCCAGGACCCAACGCTGCCCGAGATGC
GCCGCGTGCGGCTGCTGGAGATGGCGGACGCGATGGATATGTTCTGCCAAGGGTTGGTTTGCGCATTCAC
AGTTCTCCGCAAGAATTGATTGGCTCCAATTCTTGGAGTGGTGAATCCGTTAGCGAGGTGCCGCCGGCTT
CCATTCAGGTCGAGGTGGCCCGGCTCCATGCACCGCGACGCAACGCGGGGAGGCAGACAAGGTATAGGGC
GGCGCCTACAATCCATGCCAACCCGTTCCATGTGCTCGCCGAGGCGGCATAAATCGCCGTGACGATCAGC
GGTCCAGTGATCGAAGTTAGGCTGGTAAGAGCCGCGAGCGATCCTTGAAGCTGTCCCTGATGGTCGTCAT
CTACCTGCCTGGACAGCATGGCCTGCAACGCGGGCATCCCGATGCCGCCGGAAGCGAGAAGAATCATAAT
GGGGAAGGCCATCCAGCCTCGCGTCGCGAACGCCAGCAAGACGTAGCCCAGCGCGTCGGCCGCCATGCCG
GCGATAATGGCCTGCTTCTCGCCGAAACGTTTGGTGGCGGGACCAGTGACGAAGGCTTGAGCGAGGGCGT
GCAAGATTCCGAATACCGCAAGCGACAGGCCGATCATCGTCGCGCTCCAGCGAAAGCGGTCCTCGCCGAA
AATGACCCAGAGCGCTGCCGGCACCTGTCCTACGAGTTGCATGATAAAGAAGACAGTCATAAGTGCGGCG
ACGATAGTCATGCCCCGCGCCCACCGGAAGGAGCTGACTGGGTTGAAGGCTCTCAAGGGCATCGGTCGAC
GCTCTCCCTTATGCGACTCCTGCATTAGGAAGCAGCCCAGTAGTAGGTTGAGGCCGTTGAGCACCGCCGC
CGCAAGGAATGGTGCATGCAAGGAGATGGCGCCCAACAGTCCCCCGGCCACGGGGCCTGCCACCATACCC
ACGCCGAAACAAGCGCTCATGAGCCCGAAGTGGCGAGCCCGATCTTCCCCATCGGTGATGTCGGCGATAT
AGGCGCCAGCAACCGCACCTGTGGCGCCGGTGATGCCGGCCACGATGCGTCCGGCGTAGAGGATCAGACT
AAGATCTCGATCCCGCGAAATTAATACGACTCACTATAGGGGAATTGTGAGCGGATAACAATTCCCCACT
AGTAATAATTTTGTTTAACTTTAAGAAGGAGATATACCATGGAAACTGAAGAAGGTAAACTGGTAATCTG
GATTAACGGCGATAAAGGCTATAACGGTCTCGCTGAAGTCGGTAAGAAATTCGAGAAAGATACCGGAATT
AAAGTCACCGTTGAGCATCCGGATAAACTGGAAGAGAAATTCCCACAGGTTGCGGCAACTGGCGATGGCC
CTGACATTATCTTCTGGGCACACGACCGCTTTGGTGGCTACGCTCAATCTGGCCTGTTGGCTGAAATCAC
CCCGGACAAAGCGTTCCAGGACAAGCTGTATCCGTTTACCTGGGATGCCGTACGTTACAACGGCAAGCTG
ATTGCTTACCCGATCGCTGTTGAAGCGTTATCGCTGATTTATAACAAAGACCTGCTGCCGAACCCGCCAA
AAACCTGGGAAGAGATCCCGGCGCTGGATAAAGAACTGAAAGCGAAAGGTAAGAGCGCCCTGATGTTCAA
CCTGCAAGAACCGTACTTCACCTGGCCGCTGATTGCTGCTGACGGGGGTTATGCGTTCAAGTATGAAAAC
GGCAAGTACGACATTAAAGACGTGGGCGTGGATAACGCTGGCGCGAAAGCGGGTCTGACCTTCCTGGTTG
ACCTGATTAAAAACAAACACATGAATGCAGACACCGATTACTCCATCGCAGAAGCTGCCTTTAATAAAGG
CGAAACAGCGATGACCATCAACGGCCCGTGGGCATGGTCCAACATCGACACCAGCAAAGTGAATTATGGT
GTAACGGTACTGCCGACCTTCAAGGGTCAACCATCCAAACCGTTCGTTGGCGTGCTGAGCGCAGGTATTA
ACGCCGCCAGTCCGAACAAAGAGCTGGCAAAAGAGTTCCTCGAAAACTATCTGCTGACTGATGAAGGTCT
GGAAGCGGTTAATAAAGACAAACCGCTGGGTGCCGTAGCGCTGAAGTCTTACGAGGAAGAGTTGGCGAAA
GATCCACGTATTGCCGCCACGATGGAAAACGCCCAGAAAGGTGAAATCATGCCGAACATCCCGCAGATGT
CCGCTTTCTGGTATGCCGTGCGTACTGCGGTGATCAACGCCGCCAGCGGTCGTCAGACTGTCGATGAAGC
CCTTAAAGACGCGCAGACTGGTACCGGCAGCGGCCTGGAAGTTCTGTTCCAGGGGCCCCATATGATGGAT
TCTCGGGATTGGACCCAGCTGGGCTGTGTTGCCTACCCGTCACCAATCCATCCAGACTACCATGCCGGAC
CCGCGTCGACAATAGCCTTCGACAACCAAGATGAGCTGCTATGGATCGGCACCCAAAAGGGCTTTGCCGG
CTCTTTCATCGGCCGCGAGCTCAAGCGATTCACTGCCTTCCGAATACACCCCGAAACCGACGGTCCCCTC
CGCCAATTCCTCTTCGTCGACAAGGGCGTCATCTTCCTCGGAAGCCGGAGCGTCTACATGGCAGCACGTA
GTGGCGTGCCCATCTGGAGTATCCGCCATGAGTCCATGCAGGATCTGCGTGCCATGTCCTTCACCAGCAA
GGGGACCTCCGAGATCCTCGTGGCCGGCTGGCAGAACAAGATGTTGGTGATTGACGTCAACAAGGGTGAG
GTCGTCAAGGAGCTCCCGACACAAGATCAGTACTCCTTCCTCAAGATGAGCCGGTACATTTGCGCGGCAA
CGAACAAGGGCACCGTCAACATACTGGACCCTATCACTTTTACTATCAAGAAACAATGGCAGGCCCACGG
GGCTTTCATCAACGATCTGGACACGTCCAACGACTTTATTGTCACCTGCGGTGGCTCACACAGGCAGACA
CACAACACCCCGGCCATACTCGACCCTTACGTCAAGGTGTTTGACCTGAAGAACATGAGTGCTATGAACC
CAGTTCCCTTTGCGCCGCTGGCCGCTCACGTGAGGATGCACCCGAGGATGTTGACAACGGCCATTGTCGT
CAACCAGGCGGGCCAGATCCACGTGACGGATCTGTTGAATCCAAGCAACAGCCAGGTCTGCTACACGCAG
CCTCAGGGCGTGGTGCTACATTTCGATGTGTCGAGAACCGGAGAAGGAAAAGCGCTTGCGGATAACAAGC
ACAACACCTACGTCTGGGGATCGCCCAACAAGATCCAGTTTACCGAGATAGGAATCCCGCCTCGGTTGCC
GGACCCTCCCCAGCCGTCATTGTTGCCGCCAGATCCAGACATGTTGGAGGAATTACCCCTGAGCCGCATC
GGCTTGCCTTATTACCGAGAACAGCTCTTCTCAGCCTTGCCGCCGGATATCATCTCCGATGTGGGCGCTC
CTCCGCAGCAGATCGATCCGAACATCTTGAGCACTCTTACCAAGACCGACTGGGGATACATTGGCCCCAA
CAAGACGGGCTTGCAGAGAAACCAGTACATGGATACCCGGTCGACTATGAAGACTTCCAACACAATACGA
GCACCCAAGTTCCTGAGTGAAAAGGCGCGCGAGTCACAGACGGGTTCGGAAGACAACACCCTTGCTACTA
ACGAAACGGCCATGATGACTCCGAACAACGATCACTGGAGTCTGAGGCCGGAGGCGCCGCCTGAATATAG
GATATGTGAGATTAAGTATAGCAAGTTCGGTGTGGATGACTTTGACTTTGGTTTCTTCAACAACACCCCA
TACCCTGGCTTGGAGAATAACATAACAAACTCCTATGCCAACTCCCTACTGCAGGTCATGCACTACACCC
CCCTGTTGCGAAACATGGCCCTTCAGCACGCTGCTACGGCCTGTCTAGCTGATCCGTGTCTGCTGTGCGA
GCTGGGTTATGTTTTTGACATGCTGCAGAAAGGTGAAGGGCCTTCTTGCCATGCTACTAACATGCTCAGG
GCTCTTAATCATACTAGTAACGCTTCCGTTAGTGGTGTCCTCGAGGATATCGCCAAAGACAAGAACCCAA
GCACTCTGGTCAAGAACCTCACCATGTTCCTTTTCGACAAGATCAGTCAGGACTACAAGGGCACTCCTCC
GATTTCTACCGAACTCGAAAGGACTCTGTTTAAGCTGAACCAGCCTCCGAACCCTCTTGATCTAGTCAAG
AGACTTCTAGAGACCGACGCAAGGTATCAGATCAAGTGTATGCACTGTCAACATGTCAGCCCAAGGACTG
CAACGACATTCGTCAACAAGCTCTGCTACCCAGCAGCGAAGCCAAACATTCGCGGTATGAAGGCACAACG
CATCACTTTCTCGCAAGTGCTCAAGGCTGGACTCGAGAACGAGGCTGTAAACAAGGGGTATTGTACCAAG
TGTCAGCGCTACCAGAACCTTGACCAGCGCAAGATCATCTTCAACATCCCGGCTGTTTTGGCGCTCTGCA
CAGAGATCACCACTGCCGAGCACCGCAAGTTGTGGTCTACCCCTGGATGGCTGCCGGAGGAAATTGGTAT
CATAGTTGACCAAGGCCATGTTTATTGCTATGAAGGGGACGACCTCAAGTTGCATCTCAACAGGGGGATA
CATAATATCACAGTGTACTCGTTGGTGGGTACGGTGGTTAACGTTGAGACCAAGTCACCGCAGAAGAGTC
ATTTGGTGGCTACTGTTAATGTTGGGCGTGCGGAGCCAGAGAGCAAAGACCAGGATCGCTGGCATTTGTT
CAACGACTTCTCGGTACGGGGCATTTCCAAGGTTGAGGCACTTACCTTTAACGCTGCTTGGAAGATGCCT
GTCGTCGTCATGTTCCAGGTCAAGGCGGCCAACCATCGCTTCAACATGGACTGGAAGACACGTCTGGACA
CCTCCGTCCTCTTCAGAGATAACAACCCACATGCCCTCAAGACGTACGAGCTACTCGACCGAGAGACAGA
GATTCCCGGTCCAGACACTGTCATCGCAATTGATACGGAATTTATTCGACTTAAGGAGAGAGAGATCCAT
ATCGACGAAGACGGGAAATCCAAAACCATTCGACCCATCTCGCACGCTATCGCGCGTGCCTCGGTCGTCC
GCGGCCAAGGCTCCAGAGAAGGCGTTGCCTTCATCGATGATTACATCCACATCAAGGAAACCATTGTTGA
CTATCTCACCGAGTGGTCCGGTATTACACCCACCGATTTGGATCCCATTAACTCCCAGCGTAACCTCGTC
TCGCCCAAAACCGCCTACAAAAAACTCTGGGTCCTCGTTAACCTGGGTTGCAAGTTCCTCGGCCACGGCC
TCAGCCAAGATTTCCGCGTCATCAATATCCAAGTGCCTAGAAATCAGGTCATTGATACGTCTATCATCTT
TATGAAGCCGCCTTCTCAGCGCAAGATTTCGCTCGCTTTCTTGGCTTGGTATCTGCTCAAGGAAGACATC
CAGCAAAATACCCACGACTCTATCGAAGACGCCCAGACGGCGCTGAAGCTGTACCGAAAGTACGAAGAGT
TTATGGCTAACGGGAGCTTCCACGATGTCTTGGAGGCGCTTTACAAAAAGGGCAAAACACTCAACTTCAA
GCCGTGAGCTAGCCCTAGGAGATCCGGCTGCTAACAAAGCCCGAAAGGAAGCTGAGTTGGCTGCTGCCAC
CGCTGAGCAATAACTAGCATAACCCCTTGGGGCCTCTAAACGGGTCTTGAGGGGTTTTTTGCTGAAAGGA
GGAACTATATCCGGATATCCCGCAAGAGGCCCGGCAGTACCGGCATAACCAAGCCTATGCCTACAGCATC
CAGGGTGACGGTGCCGAGGATGACGATGAGCGCATTGTTAGATTTCATACACGGTGCCTGACTGCGTTAG
CAATTTAACTGTGATAAACTACCGCATTAAAGCTTATCGATGATAAGCTGTCAAACATGAGAATTACAAC
TTATATCGTATGGGGCTGACTTCAGGTGCTACATTTGAAGAGATAAATTGCACTGAAATCAAGAAATATT
TTATCTGATTAATAAGATGATCTTCTTGAGATCGTTTTGGTCTGCGCGTAATCTCTTGCTCTGAAAACGA
AAAAACCGCCTTGCAGGGCGGTTTTTCGAAGGTTCTCTGAGCTACCAACTCTTTGAACCGAGGTAACTGG
CTTGGAGGAGCGCAGTCACCAAAACTTGTCCTTTCAGTTTAGCCTTAACCGGCGCATGACTTCAAGACTA
ACTCCTCTAAATCAATTACCAGTGGCTGCTGCCAGTGGTGCTTTTGCATGTCTTTCCGGGTTGGACTCAA
GACGATAGTTACCGGATAAGGCGCAGCGGTCGGACTGAACGGGGGGTTCGTGCATACAGTCCAGCTTGGA
GCGAACTGCCTACCCGGAACTGAGTGTCAGGCGTGGAATGAGACAAACGCGGCCATAACAGCGGAATGAC
ACCGGTAAACCGAAAGGCAGGAACAGGAGAGCGCACGAGGGAGCCGCCAGGGGGAAACGCCTGGTATCTT
TATAGTCCTGTCGGGTTTCGCCACCACTGATTTGAGCGTCAGATTTCGTGATGCTTGTCAGGGGGGCGGA
GCCTATGGAAAAACGGCTTTGCCGCGGCCCTCTCACTTCCCTGTTAAGTATCTTCCTGGCATCTTCCAGG
AAATCTCCGCCCCGTTCGTAAGCCATTTCCGCTCGCCGCAGTCGAACGACCGAGCGTAGCGAGTCAGTGA
GCGAGGAAGCGGAATATATCCTGTATCACATATTCTGCTGACGCACCGGTGCAGCCTTTTTTCTCCTGCC
ACATGAAGCACTTCACTGACACCCTCATCAGTGCCAACATAGTAAGCCAGTATACACTCCCCTAGCGCTG
ATGTCCGGCGGTGCTTTTGCCGTTACGCACCACCCCGTCAGTAGCTGAACAGGAGGGACAGCTGATAGAA
ACAGAAGCCACTGGAGCACCTCAAAAACACCATCATACACTAAATCAGTAAGTTGGCAGCATCACCCGAC
GCACTTTGCGCCGAATAAATACCTGTGACGGAAGATCACTTCGCAGAATAAATAAATCCTGGTGTCCCTG
TTGATACCGGGAAGCCCTGGGCCAACTTTTGGCGAAAATGAGACGTTGATCGGCACGTAAGAGGTTCCAA
CTTTCACCATAATGAAATAAGATCACTACCGGGCGTATTTTTTGAGTTATCGAGATTTTCAGGAGCTAAG
GAAGCTAAAATGGAGAAAAAAATCACTGGATATACCACCGTTGATATATCCCAATGGCATCGTAAAGAAC
ATTTTGAGGCATTTCAGTCAGTTGCTCAATGTACCTATAACCAGACCGTTCAGCTGGATATTACGGCCTT
TTTAAAGACCGTAAAGAAAAATAAGCACAAGTTTTATCCGGCCTTTATTCACATTCTTGCCCGCCTGATG
AATGCTCATCCGGAATTC
